Addgene plasmid #29491: pJ145
Depositing lab: Jonathan Tait. Depositing organization: University of Washington. Publication: Essential role of B-helix calcium binding sites in annexin V-membrane binding. Jin M, Smith C, Hsieh HY, Gibson DF, Tait JF. J Biol Chem 2004; 279:40351-57. 10.1074/jbc.M405846200 PubMed 15280367.
Backbone
  Vector backbone: pETBlue 1
  Backbone manufacturer: Novagen
  Backbone size w/o insert (bp): 4457
  Vector type: Bacterial Expression
  Selectable markers: Chloramphenicol for pLacI
Growth in bacteria
  Bacterial resistance: Ampicillin, 100 μg/mL
  Growth temperature: 37°C
  Growth strain: DH5alpha
  Copy number: High Copy
Gene/Insert
  Gene/Insert name: annexin V-128 (alt name: Annexin A5-128)
  Species: H. sapiens (human)
  Insert size (bp): 980
  Mutation: Deletion of the initiator Met at position 1 of wild-type annexin V and a point mutation changing Cys 316 to Ser. Glu72Gln (caa), Asp144Asn (aac), Glu228Gln (cag), Asp303Asn (aat)
  GenBank ID: NM_001154
  Entrez Gene: ANXA5 (a.k.a. ANX5, CPB-I, ENX2, HEL-S-7, PP4, RPRGL3, VAC-alph)
  Tag / fusion protein: (Met)-Ala-Gly-Gly-Cys-Gly-His (N terminal on insert)
  Cloning method: Restriction Enzyme; 5′ cloning site Eco RV (destroyed during cloning); 3′ cloning site Eco RV (destroyed during cloning)
  Sequencing primers: 5′ T7 promoter; 3′ pETBlueDOWN primer #70603-3
Terms and licenses: Academic/Nonprofit Terms; Industry Terms: Not Available to Industry
How to cite: pJ145 was a gift from Jonathan Tait (Addgene plasmid # 29491 ; http://n2t.net/addgene:29491 ; RRID:Addgene_29491)
