[The description below was written by a language model from this plasmid's Addgene catalogue record.]
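Description:
pJ145 is a bacterial expression plasmid built on the Novagen pETBlue-1 backbone (about 4.5 kb without insert), carrying a roughly 980 bp insert encoding a mutant form of human annexin V (ANXA5) designated annexin V-128. It is a high-copy plasmid propagated in a standard cloning strain such as DH5alpha under ampicillin selection. The record also lists chloramphenicol "for pLacI", which refers to the separate helper plasmid carried by pETBlue expression hosts to supply lac repressor, not to a marker on pJ145 itself. The insert was placed in the EcoRV site, which was destroyed at both junctions. The listed sequencing primers (T7 promoter and a pETBlue downstream primer) fit the T7-driven expression typical of this vector family, although the record does not give a feature table confirming the promoter or other regulatory elements.

The encoded protein lacks the native initiator methionine and instead begins with a short N-terminal extension, (Met)-Ala-Gly-Gly-Cys-Gly-His. The internal cysteine at position 316 is changed to serine, leaving the cysteine in the extension as the notable one described in the record. The record does not state the purpose of the extension. pJ145 additionally carries four substitutions, Glu72Gln, Asp144Asn, Glu228Gln and Asp303Asn, each replacing an acidic residue with its uncharged amide counterpart. The associated publication concerns the essential role of B-helix calcium-binding sites in annexin V binding to membranes. The construct therefore appears to be intended for producing recombinant annexin V with disrupted calcium-binding sites, to test how those sites contribute to membrane binding.
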