>Addgene plasmid #29491 | pJ145 | addgene partial sequence | sequence record 34921 | 29491 with rrnB-T1-term-R
ACTCTCGCATGGGGAGACCCCACACTACCATCGGCGCTACGGCGTTTCACTTCTGAGTTCGGCATGGGGT
CAGGTGGGACCACCGCGCTACTGCCGCCAGGCAAATTCTGTTTTATCAGCCTAGGCCCTTTCGTCTTCAA
GAATTATCATGTTTGACAGCTTATCATCGAATAGCTTTAATGCGGTAGTTTATCACAGTTAAATTGCTAA
CGCAGTCAGGAGTATTGATTATGACTATGATTACAACGCCCGGGCAGGAATTCGATTTAGTCATCTTCTC
CAGAGAGCAGCAGAAGAGCTTTCTTATAGTCCCCAGATGTATTTCCCTTAATCATGGAATAAAGAGAGGT
GGCAAAATTCTTCCTAAACTCCTTCCTGATGTTAAACAGATCAATCTCACTCCTGGAAACCATGACTCTG
ATGAGGGTATGATCATCTGTCCCAGCTCCCTTCATAGCATAATAGAGGGTCTCTGCAAGGTAGGCAGGTA
TACTTCGAATAGATTTCACAACAGCAAGGAGTAGTTGCTCTAAATTGCCAGAAGTCTGGCGGTCAATGGT
TTCCTCAATTTGAAATCCTGATATAGTCATGTACTTGTCAAACACCTTTCTCAAATGAGACACACTTCGT
GTTCCAAAGATGGTGATAAACTTTTCTTCATCTGTCCCCCATTTAAGTTCTCCAGCCTGAAATAAAGCCT
GAGCATCTTGTTCAACTTGAGCTTCATCAATTCCAGCAT
