>Addgene plasmid #29491 | pJ145 | addgene partial sequence | sequence record 34922 | 29491 with M13pUC-Fwd
GCAGAATATTTTGTTTACTTTAAGAAGGAGATATAGATATGGCGGGTGGTTGTGGTCACGCACAGGTTCT
CAGAGGCACTGTGACTGACTTCCCTGGATTTGATGAGCGGGCTGATGCAGAAACTCTTCGGAAGGCTATG
AAAGGCTTGGGCACAGATGAGGAGAGCATCCTGACTCTGTTGACATCCCGAAGTAATGCTCAGCGCCAGG
AAATCTCTGCAGCTTTTAAGACTCTGTTTGGCAGGGATCTTCTGGATGACCTGAAATCACAACTAACTGG
AAAATTTGAAAAATTAATTGTGGCTCTGATGAAACCCTCTCGGCTTTATGATGCTTATGAACTGAAACAT
GCCTTGAAGGGAGCTGGAACAAATGAAAAAGTACTGACAGAAATTATTGCTTCAAGGACACCTGAAGAAC
TGAGAGCCATCAAACAAGTTTATGAAGAAGAATATGGCTCAAGCCTGGAAGATGACGTGGTGGGGAACAC
TTCAGGGTACTACCAGCGGATGTTGGTGGTTCTCCTTCAGGCTAACAGAGACCCTGATGCTGGAATTGAT
GAAGCTCAAGTTGAACAAGATGCTCAGGCTTTATTTCAGGCTGGAGAACTTAAATGGGGGACAGATGAAG
AAAAGTTTATCACCATCTTTGGAACACGAAGTGTGTCTCATTTGAGAAAGGTGTTTGACAAGTACATGAC
TATATCAGGATTTCAAATTGAGGAAACCATTGACCGCCAGACTTCTGGCAATTTAGAGC
